Addgene plasmid #135903: D90_Ld_350740
Purpose: Expression of Leishmania donovani ectodomain in mammalian cells
Depositing lab: Gavin Wright. Depositing organization: Wellcome Sanger Institute. Publication: Systematic identification of genes encoding cell surface and secreted proteins that are essential for in vitro growth and infection in Leishmania donovani. Roberts AJ, Ong HB, Clare S, Brandt C, Harcourt K, Franssen SU, Cotton JA, Muller-Sienerth N, Wright GJ. PLoS Pathog. 2022 Feb 24;18(2):e1010364. doi: 10.1371/journal.ppat.1010364. eCollection 2022 Feb. PubMed 35202447.
Backbone
  Vector backbone: pTT3
  Backbone manufacturer: Yves Durocher, NRC
  Backbone size w/o insert (bp): 6132
  Vector type: Mammalian Expression
Growth in bacteria
  Bacterial resistance: Ampicillin, 100 μg/mL
  Growth temperature: 37°C
  Growth strain: DH5alpha
  Copy number: High Copy
Gene/Insert
  Gene/Insert name: hypothetical protein, conserved (alt name: LDPBK_350740)
  Species: Leishmania donovani
  Insert size (bp): 1803
  Tag / fusion protein: biotinylation sequence and His tag (C terminal on insert)
  Cloning method: Unknown
Terms and licenses: Academic/Nonprofit Terms; Industry Terms: Not Available to Industry
How to cite: D90_Ld_350740 was a gift from Gavin Wright (Addgene plasmid # 135903 ; http://n2t.net/addgene:135903 ; RRID:Addgene_135903)
