[The description below was written by a language model from this plasmid's Addgene catalogue record and pLannotate feature annotations shown in this document.]
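Description:
D90_Ld_350740 is a mammalian expression plasmid built on the pTT3 backbone, designed to produce the ectodomain of a Leishmania donovani protein as a soluble, secreted recombinant protein. The insert (about 1.8 kb) comes from the gene LDPBK_350740, annotated only as a conserved hypothetical protein. In bacteria the plasmid is maintained through a high-copy ColE1/pUC-type origin and selected with ampicillin via the β-lactamase gene. Short remnants of lac regulatory elements and other cloning-vector sequences are also detected but have no evident role in expression.

Transcription in mammalian cells is driven by the human cytomegalovirus immediate early enhancer and promoter, which span the junction of the circular sequence. These are followed by adenovirus-derived leader and splice sequences and a chimeric intron, elements generally included to improve mRNA processing and yield. A fragment of a mouse immunoglobulin heavy chain signal sequence lies immediately upstream of the region where the insert must sit, consistent with directing the ectodomain into the secretory pathway. The feature table does not annotate the insert itself or its tags, leaving that interval blank up to the rabbit β-globin polyadenylation signal. According to the catalogue entry, the ectodomain carries a C-terminal biotinylation sequence and a His tag, which would typically allow capture on streptavidin and purification by metal affinity. An Epstein-Barr virus oriP fragment is present, which supports episomal maintenance in cells expressing EBNA1. The plasmid belongs to a set of constructs made for a systematic study of L. donovani cell surface and secreted proteins.
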