Features (pLannotate 1.2.2; 17 found; start..end, strand, type, name):
      2..201     +  promoter       CMV promoter: human cytomegalovirus (CMV) immediate early promoter
    269..307     +  misc_feature   Ad SA (fragment): adenovirus major late transcript splice acceptor (Friedrich and Soriano, 1991)
    340..549     -  CDS            PTP (fragment): TERM_ADE02 - Experimental evidence at protein level: Swiss-Prot protein existence level 1. Protein covalently bound to the viral DNA that acts as a primer for viral genomic replication by DNA strand displacement. Assembles on the viral origin of replication in an initiation complex with viral polymerase, DBP, host NFIA and host POU2F1/OCT1. During initiation, the polymerase covalently couples the first dCTP with Ser- 580 of pTP. The terminal protein stimulates the template activity over 20 fold compared to protein-free templates. Neo-synthesized viral genomes are linked to two preterminal prot
    580..669     +  intron         chimeric intron (fragment): chimera between introns from adenovirus and immunoglobulin heavy chain genes
    688..734     +  CDS            IgH signal sequence (fragment): signal sequence from the mouse immunoglobulin heavy chain variable region
   2782..2837    +  polyA_signal   β-globin poly(A) signal: rabbit β-globin polyadenylation signal (Gil and Proudfoot, 1987)
   3351..5032    -  rep_origin     oriP (fragment): Epstein-Barr virus oriP replication origin (Yates et al., 2000)
   5159..5263    +  promoter       AmpR promoter: bla
   5264..6124    +  CDS            AmpR: β-lactamase; bla; confers resistance to ampicillin, carbenicillin, and related antibiotics
   6295..6883    +  rep_origin     ori: high-copy-number ColE1/pMB1/pBR322/pUC origin of replication
   7066..7158    +  CDS            lacI (fragment): lac repressor; lacI; The lac repressor binds to the lac operator to inhibit transcription in E. coli. This inhibition can be relieved by adding lactose or isopropyl-β-D-thiogalactopyranoside (IPTG).
   7171..7192    +  protein_bind   CAP binding site: CAP binding activates transcription in the presence of cAMP. E. coli catabolite activator protein
   7207..7237    +  promoter       lac promoter: promoter for the E. coli lac operon
   7245..7261    +  protein_bind   lac operator: The lac repressor binds to the lac operator to inhibit transcription in E. coli. This inhibition can be relieved by adding lactose or isopropyl-β-D-thiogalactopyranoside (IPTG). lac repressor encoded by lacI
   7331..7347    +  promoter       tet promoter (fragment): E. coli promoter for tetracycline efflux protein gene
   7357..7382    -  CDS            bla(M) (fragment): β-lactamase lacking the signal sequence; bla(M); allows cytosolic expression of β-lactamase
   7556..7935    +  enhancer       CMV enhancer: human cytomegalovirus immediate early enhancer
>Addgene plasmid #135903 | D90_Ld_350740 | addgene full sequence | sequence record 274732 | Addgene NGS Result
GTGATGCGGTTTTGGCAGTACACCAATGGGCGTGGATAGCGGTTTGACTCACGGGGATTTCCAAGTCTCC
ACCCCATTGACGTCAATGGGAGTTTGTTTTGGCACCAAAATCAACGGGACTTTCCAAAATGTCGTAATAA
CCCCGCCCCGTTGACGCAAATGGGCGGTAGGCGTGTACGGTGGGAGGTCTATATAAGCAGAGCTCGTTTA
GTGAACCGTCAGATCCTCACTCTCTTCCGCATCGCTGTCTGCGAGGGCCAGCTGTTGGGCTCGCGGTTGA
GGACAAACTCTTCGCGGTCTTTCCAGTACTCTTGGATCGGAAACCCGTCGGCCTCCGAACGGTACTCCGC
CACCGAGGGACCTGAGCGAGTCCGCATCGACCGGATCGGAAAACCTCTCGAGAAAGGCGTCTAACCAGTC
ACAGTCGCAAGGTAGGCTGAGCACCGTGGCGGGCGGCAGCGGGTGGCGGTCGGGGTTGTTTCTGGCGGAG
GTGCTGCTGATGATGTAATTAAAGTAGGCGGTCTTGAGACGGCGGATGGTCGAGGTGAGGTGTGGCAGGC
TTGAGATCCAGCTGTTGGGGTGAGTACTCCCTCTCAAAAGCGGGCATTACTTCTGCGCTAAGATTGTCAG
TTTCCAAAAACGAGGAGGATTTGATATTCACCTGGCCCGATCTGGCCATACACTTGAGTGACAATGACAT
CCACTTTGCCTTTCTCTCCACAGGTGTCCACTCCCAGGTCCAAGTTTGCCACCATGGAGTTTCAGACCCA
GGTACTCATGTCCCTGCTGCTCTGCATGTCTGGTGCGGCCGCCAGCACGCCAGCCCCCGCTCCTGGAGAA
TCCCCGTCTAAGACCGCTCTCAATGCAGAAGTCTCTGTCTCTACCGCTCCCCCGCCAACTACATCTAGTA
GTGCGGTGCCAAGCGGCAGCGCTACCGACCAACACAGAGGGGCCGATGCACCTTATAGAAGCCTGTATCC
ACAAGTTAAGCTCCGGGCCACAACCCAGGAAAGGCCATATAAACGAAGAGGCTTTGTTGCCTTCGAAGAA
GCAGAGACAGGGGTAGAGCAACGGCCTAGACTCGAAGATGGCTCCGCCCAAGTTATTGCTCACCTGCCCA
CCGCAGCAGAAACTGGCGGGGCCGCAATTCTGCCTGGTCATAGAAGAAGTCACGCTCAAACTTCACTTGC
TACTCAAGAGGGCGGCTGCGGGCAGTTGAGCGATGCAGCTGAAGGCAATGAGGCCCAACAATTTCTGGAC
GAAGTACAAAGGCAGGTCGACGTAGCTAGACATGCTAGGAACCAGGCCATCCCTTTCCCCCAGAAACCTG
AAGCGAATTCCCCAGCTTTTCGAAGGATAAAGAGACACGCCAAAATGAAGATTGAGGTGCCCGACCCCGA
CTATCCCACCTTCGCTCGCAAGGACAAAGTCATGCAACTGCCCCCACCCCACGAACATCCATGGGTTCGG
AAGAACACACCTATAGGACCCTTTATTGTACACGGGGATGGTCAGATTCATCAGACAGGCGGCACTGGCC
AGGTGGATTTCGATGATTCCTCTGTGAATGAAAAGCTGCCTCAGTCCTACCGCGGGCTTCAGCACCGGTC
CACCCTTCAACGGCAATTGCCTCAGGACAATGGAAGGGTGCTTCAAGAGGCCGTTATAAAACACAGCTTC
ACACTTACGGGCAGAGGCCTGTTTGCTACTCGACGGATAGCAAAAGGGGAAACCATCATGATTGTTCAGA
GTACGGCACGCAACGTAGGAGTAAAGGGAGAGCTTCAACGTTTGGAAGAGATGTGCACAGACATACTGAT
CGCTTGTAGAGATGGGGACGCCCGTGCTTGCGACTACTTGCATGATTGGATCCTGACTGGACAGCCAAGT
TCCCTGCTCGAGCACTGGCCAGCCGCATCCACTTCCCGAGTCATGGACGCCATCGGCGGTGCGGATGTGC
TTAGAGCGCTTGAGCTGCATCCGATCCACATTGCGCGCATGGCAGCCATTATTGATCTGAATAGTTTCCT
GGTTGAGTCCAGCTTTTCCGAAAGGAAAGGCATGGCATACTTTCCCGAAGCAGGGTTCCTGAACCACTCC
TGCGCTCCGAATGCCACTTATGACATTATGCCTGAACATGTTTTCCGGGAGACAGATTATTACCTGGACG
AAGCAACCAGGGCGACGGCAGCGGAATCCGGAGAAGAAGAGGACGTGCAGGGTACTGTGATGGCCGCAGA
TGATGCAGGTACATCTTCAACAGCTGCGCCATGTCCGGCACGTGCCGCTCAGCCCCCAGCCGCAGTGGGA
TATATTAGCTCCTCACAGGTTCTGGTCTGTGACGGCGTACCCGAAGGACAAAGACACGTTGCGTTCTTCG
GTCATGAAGACCGACTGGCCGCCTACCCCGGGCTGACGGAAGCCGATGCTCCGGTCTACTTGTTTTGTTG
TAGAGCCGAGAAGGAAATAGAGGCTGGTGAGGAAATTGTGATTAGCTACGTGCCCCCGCAGTGGTCATTT
GATAATCGACAGTACGTGCTGCATGATCGCTACAGGTTTTGGTGTAAGTGTCCGAAATGCAGCCCCGTGC
TTGATAAGAAGTACGCCAGGGTGCCTGGCGCGCCCGGCAGCCTGCACCACATCCTGGACGCCCAGAAGAT
GCTGTGGAACCACAGGGACAGGAACCTGCCTCCTCTGGCCCCTCTGGGCCCCCACCACCATCACCACCAT
TGAGTCTAGACACGTGATTAATTAAGGATCCCCCGACCTCGACCTCTGGCTAATAAAGGAAATTTATTTT
CATTGCAATAGTGTGTTGGAATTTTTTGTGTCTCTCACTCGGAAGGACATATGGGAGGGCAAATCATTTG
GTCGAGATCCCTCGGAGATCTCTAGCTAGAGGATCGATCCCCGCCCCGGACGAACTAAACCTGACTACGA
CATCTCTGCCCCTTCTTCGCGGGGCAGTGCATGTAATCCCTTCAGTTGGTTGGTACAACTTGCCAACTGG
GCCCTGTTCCACATGTGACACGGGGGGGGACCAAACACAAAGGGGTTCTCTGACTGTAGTTGACATCCTT
ATAAATGGATGTGCACATTTGCCAACACTGAGTGGCTTTCATCCTGGAGCAGACTTTGCAGTCTGTGGAC
TGCAACACAACATTGCCTTTATGTGTAACTCTTGGCTGAAGCTCTTACACCAATGCTGGGGGACATGTAC
CTCCCAGGGGCCCAGGAAGACTACGGGAGGCTACACCAACGTCAATCAGAGGGGCCTGTGTAGCTACCGA
TAAGCGGACCCTCAAGAGGGCATTAGCAATAGTGTTTATAAGGCCCCCTTGTTAACCCTAAACGGGTAGC
ATATGCTTCCCGGGTAGTAGTATATACTATCCAGACTAACCCTAATTCAATAGCATATGTTACCCAACGG
GAAGCATATGCTATCGAATTAGGGTTAGTAAAAGGGTCCTAAGGAACAGCGATATCTCCCACCCCATGAG
CTGTCACGGTTTTATTTACATGGGGTCAGGATTCCACGAGGGTAGTGAACCATTTTAGTCACAAGGGCAG
TGGCTGAAGATCAAGGAGCGGGCAGTGAACTCTCCTGAATCTTCGCCTGCTTCTTCATTCTCCTTCGTTT
AGCTAATAGAATAACTGCTGAGTTGTGAACAGTAAGGTGTATGTGAGGTGCTCGAAAACAAGGTTTCAGG
TGACGCCCCCAGAATAAAATTTGGACGGGGGGTTCAGTGGTGGCATTGTGCTATGACACCAATATAACCC
TCACAAACCCCTTGGGCAATAAATACTAGTGTAGGAATGAAACATTCTGAATATCTTTAACAATAGAAAT
CCATGGGGTGGGGACAAGCCGTAAAGACTGGATGTCCATCTCACACGAATTTATGGCTATGGGCAACACA
TAATCCTAGTGCAATATGATACTGGGGTTATTAAGATGTGTCCCAGGCAGGGACCAAGACAGGTGAACCA
TGTTGTTACACTCTATTTGTAACAAGGGGAAAGAGAGTGGACGCCGACAGCAGCGGACTCCACTGGTTGT
CTCTAACACCCCCGAAAATTAAACGGGGCTCCACGCCAATGGGGCCCATAAACAAAGACAAGTGGCCACT
CTTTTTTTTGAAATTGTGGAGTGGGGGCACGCGTCAGCCCCCACACGCCGCCCTGCGGTTTTGGACTGTA
AAATAAGGGTGTAATAACTTGGCTGATTGTAACCCCGCTAACCACTGCGGTCAAACCACTTGCCCACAAA
ACCACTAATGGCACCCCGGGGAATACCTGCATAAGTAGGTGGGCGGGCCAAGATAGGGGCGCGATTGCTG
CGATCTGGAGGACAAATTACACACACTTGCGCCTGAGCGCCAAGCACAGGGTTGTTGGTCCTCATATTCA
CGAGGTCGCTGAGAGCACGGTGGGCTAATGTTGCCATGGGTAGCATATACTACCCAAATATCTGGATAGC
ATATGCTATCCTAATCTATATCTGGGTAGCATAGGCTATCCTAATCTATATCTGGGTAGCATATGCTATC
CTAATCTATATCTGGGTAGTATATGCTATCCTAATTTATATCTGGGTAGCATAGGCTATCCTAATCTATA
TCTGGGTAGCATATGCTATCCTAATCTATATCTGGGTAGTATATGCTATCCTAATCTGTATCCGGGTAGC
ATATGCTATCCTAATAGAGATTAGGGTAGTATATGCTATCCTAATTTATATCTGGGTAGCATATACTACC
CAAATATCTGGATAGCATATGCTATCCTAATCTATATCTGGGTAGCATATGCTATCCTAATCTATATCTG
GGTAGCATAGGCTATCCTAATCTATATCTGGGTAGCATATGCTATCCTAATCTATATCTGGGTAGTATAT
GCTATCCTAATTTATATCTGGGTAGCATAGGCTATCCTAATCTATATCTGGGTAGCATATGCTATCCTAA
TCTATATCTGGGTAGTATATGCTATCCTAATCTGTATCCGGGTAGCATATGCTATCCTCATGATAAGCTG
TCAAACATGAGAATTTTCTTGAAGACGAAAGGGCCTCGTGATACGCCTATTTTTATAGGTTAATGTCATG
ATAATAATGGTTTCTTAGACGTCAGGTGGCACTTTTCGGGGAAATGTGCGCGGAACCCCTATTTGTTTAT
TTTTCTAAATACATTCAAATATGTATCCGCTCATGAGACAATAACCCTGATAAATGCTTCAATAATATTG
AAAAAGGAAGAGTATGAGTATTCAACATTTCCGTGTCGCCCTTATTCCCTTTTTTGCGGCATTTTGCCTT
CCTGTTTTTGCTCACCCAGAAACGCTGGTGAAAGTAAAAGATGCTGAAGATCAGTTGGGTGCACGAGTGG
GTTACATCGAACTGGATCTCAACAGCGGTAAGATCCTTGAGAGTTTTCGCCCCGAAGAACGTTTTCCAAT
GATGAGCACTTTTAAAGTTCTGCTATGTGGCGCGGTATTATCCCGTGTTGACGCCGGGCAAGAGCAACTC
GGTCGCCGCATACACTATTCTCAGAATGACTTGGTTGAGTACTCACCAGTCACAGAAAAGCATCTTACGG
ATGGCATGACAGTAAGAGAATTATGCAGTGCTGCCATAACCATGAGTGATAACACTGCGGCCAACTTACT
TCTGACAACGATCGGAGGACCGAAGGAGCTAACCGCTTTTTTGCACAACATGGGGGATCATGTAACTCGC
CTTGATCGTTGGGAACCGGAGCTGAATGAAGCCATACCAAACGACGAGCGTGACACCACGATGCCTGCAG
CAATGGCAACAACGTTGCGCAAACTATTAACTGGCGAACTACTTACTCTAGCTTCCCGGCAACAATTAAT
AGACTGGATGGAGGCGGATAAAGTTGCAGGACCACTTCTGCGCTCGGCCCTTCCGGCTGGCTGGTTTATT
GCTGATAAATCTGGAGCCGGTGAGCGTGGGTCTCGCGGTATCATTGCAGCACTGGGGCCAGATGGTAAGC
CCTCCCGTATCGTAGTTATCTACACGACGGGGAGTCAGGCAACTATGGATGAACGAAATAGACAGATCGC
TGAGATAGGTGCCTCACTGATTAAGCATTGGTAACTGTCAGACCAAGTTTACTCATATATACTTTAGATT
GATTTAAAACTTCATTTTTAATTTAAAAGGATCTAGGTGAAGATCCTTTTTGATAATCTCATGACCAAAA
TCCCTTAACGTGAGTTTTCGTTCCACTGAGCGTCAGACCCCGTAGAAAAGATCAAAGGATCTTCTTGAGA
TCCTTTTTTTCTGCGCGTAATCTGCTGCTTGCAAACAAAAAAACCACCGCTACCAGCGGTGGTTTGTTTG
CCGGATCAAGAGCTACCAACTCTTTTTCCGAAGGTAACTGGCTTCAGCAGAGCGCAGATACCAAATACTG
TTCTTCTAGTGTAGCCGTAGTTAGGCCACCACTTCAAGAACTCTGTAGCACCGCCTACATACCTCGCTCT
GCTAATCCTGTTACCAGTGGCTGCTGCCAGTGGCGATAAGTCGTGTCTTACCGGGTTGGACTCAAGACGA
TAGTTACCGGATAAGGCGCAGCGGTCGGGCTGAACGGGGGGTTCGTGCACACAGCCCAGCTTGGAGCGAA
CGACCTACACCGAACTGAGATACCTACAGCGTGAGCTATGAGAAAGCGCCACGCTTCCCGAAGGGAGAAA
GGCGGACAGGTATCCGGTAAGCGGCAGGGTCGGAACAGGAGAGCGCACGAGGGAGCTTCCAGGGGGAAAC
GCCTGGTATCTTTATAGTCCTGTCGGGTTTCGCCACCTCTGACTTGAGCGTCGATTTTTGTGATGCTCGT
CAGGGGGGCGGAGCCTATGGAAAAACGCCAGCAACGCGGCCTTTTTACGGTTCCTGGCCTTTTGCTGGCC
TTTTGCTCACATGTTCTTTCCTGCGTTATCCCCTGATTCTGTGGATAACCGTATTACCGCCTTTGAGTGA
GCTGATACCGCTCGCCGCAGCCGAACGACCGAGCGCAGCGAGTCAGTGAGCGAGGAAGCGGAAGAGCGCC
CAATACGCAAACCGCCTCTCCCCGCGCGTTGGCCGATTCATTAATGCAGCTGGCACGACAGGTTTCCCGA
CTGGAAAGCGGGCAGTGAGCGCAACGCAATTAATGTGAGTTAGCTCACTCATTAGGCACCCCAGGCTTTA
CACTTTATGCTTCCGGCTCGTATGTTGTGTGGAATTGTGAGCGGATAACAATTTCACACAGGAAACAGCT
ATGACCATGATTACGCCAAGCTCTAGCTAGAGGTCGACCAATTCTCATGTTTGACAGCTTATCATCGCAG
ATCCGGGCAACGTTGTTGCCATTGCTGCAGGCGCAGAACTGGTAGGTATGGAAGATCTATACATTGAATC
AATATTGGCAATTAGCCATATTAGTCATTGGTTATATAGCATAAATCAATATTGGCTATTGGCCATTGCA
TACGTTGTATCTATATCATAATATGTACATTTATATTGGCTCATGTCCAATATGACCGCCATGTTGACAT
TGATTATTGACTAGTTATTAATAGTAATCAATTACGGGGTCATTAGTTCATAGCCCATATATGGAGTTCC
GCGTTACATAACTTACGGTAAATGGCCCGCCTGGCTGACCGCCCAACGACCCCCGCCCATTGACGTCAAT
AATGACGTATGTTCCCATAGTAACGCCAATAGGGACTTTCCATTGACGTCAATGGGTGGAGTATTTACGG
TAAACTGCCCACTTGGCAGTACATCAAGTGTATCATATGCCAAGTCCGCCCCCTATTGACGTCAATGACG
GTAAATGGCCCGCCTGGCATTATGCCCAGTACATGACCTTACGGGACTTTCCTACTTGGCAGTACATCTA
CGTATTAGTCATCGCTATTACCATG
